Addgene plasmid #161195: pDONR221-SLC25A36_STOP
Purpose: Gateway entry clone with codon-optimized ORF sequence for subcloning into custom expression vectors. Contains a STOP codon at the end of the codon-optimized ORF sequence.
Depositing lab: RESOLUTE Consortium & Giulio Superti-Furga. Depositing organization: CeMM Research Center for Molecular Medicine. Publication: The RESOLUTE consortium: unlocking SLC transporters for drug discovery. Superti-Furga G, Lackner D, Wiedmer T, Ingles-Prieto A, Barbosa B, Girardi E, Goldmann U, Gurtl B, Klavins K, Klimek C, Lindinger S, Lineiro-Retes E, Muller AC, Onstein S, Redinger G, Reil D, Sedlyarov V, Wolf G, Crawford M, Everley R, ... Steppan CM. Nat Rev Drug Discov. 2020 Jul;19(7):429-430. doi: 10.1038/d41573-020-00056-6. PubMed 32265506.
Backbone
  Vector backbone: pDONR221
  Backbone manufacturer: ThermoFisher Scientific
  Backbone size w/o insert (bp): 2550
  Vector type: Mammalian Expression
Growth in bacteria
  Bacterial resistance: Kanamycin, 50 μg/mL
  Growth temperature: 37°C
  Growth strain: NEB Stable
  Copy number: High Copy
Gene/Insert
  Gene/Insert name: SLC25A36 (alt name: FLJ10618, PNC2)
  Species: H. sapiens (human)
  Insert size (bp): 936
  Entrez Gene: SLC25A36 (a.k.a. FLJ10618, DKFZp564C053)
  Cloning method: Gateway Cloning
  Sequencing primers: 5′ M13-fwd; 3′ M13-rev
Terms and licenses: Academic/Nonprofit Terms; Industry Terms
Depositor comments: This plasmid contains a STOP codon at the end of the codon-optimized ORF. For the version of this plasmid that does not contain a STOP codon, please see Addgene plasmid 132029 For more information on the full Resolute plasmid collection, please see www.addgene.org/depositor-collections/re-solute/. Please provide your feedback on this plasmid to the RESOLUTE consortium by filling out their RESOLUTE repository feedback form: https://forms.office.com/Pages/ResponsePage.aspx?id=0e05yklzmkS7rjFGQL4N7z4feCLQvEJAmVcOCM_u885UN1JJRko0Ukg4TVQwNTZLOUxPQVJWT1NHUCQlQCN0PWcu
How to cite: pDONR221-SLC25A36_STOP was a gift from RESOLUTE Consortium & Giulio Superti-Furga (Addgene plasmid # 161195 ; http://n2t.net/addgene:161195 ; RRID:Addgene_161195)
