[The description below was written by a language model from this plasmid's Addgene catalogue record and pLannotate feature annotations shown in this document.]
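Description:
pDONR221-SLC25A36_STOP is a Gateway entry clone built on the pDONR221 backbone, carrying a codon-optimized open reading frame for human SLC25A36 (also known as PNC2). The full sequence is about 3.5 kb. It is propagated in E. coli from a high-copy ColE1/pUC-type origin and selected with kanamycin through the KanR aminoglycoside phosphotransferase gene. Although the catalogue lists the vector type as mammalian expression, the annotated features show no eukaryotic promoter or polyadenylation signal. The plasmid is therefore a shuttle for the ORF, not an expression construct in its own right.

The roughly 0.9 kb coding sequence lies between attL1 and attL2, the recombination sites used in the Gateway LR reaction, so the ORF can be moved directionally and in frame into any attR-containing destination vector of the user's choice. SLC25A36 encodes a mitochondrial carrier that imports and exports pyrimidine nucleotides, preferring cytosine and uracil (deoxy)nucleoside phosphates, and also transports guanine nucleotides; it contributes to mitochondrial genome maintenance. This version keeps a stop codon at the end of the ORF, which suits untagged or N-terminally tagged expression. It prevents read-through into C-terminal tags supplied by a destination vector, and a companion clone without the stop codon exists for that use.

The remaining features are standard backbone elements: rrnB T1 and T2 terminators upstream of the cassette that insulate it from read-through transcription, a T7 promoter adjacent to attL2, and small lacI and lacZα fragments, with M13 primer sites used for sequencing the insert. The clone belongs to a consortium collection of solute carrier ORFs intended for transporter research and drug discovery.
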