Features (pLannotate 1.2.2; 10 found; start..end, strand, type, name):
      1..100     +  protein_bind   attL1: mutant version of attL; recombination site for the Gateway® LR reaction LR Clonase™
    106..1038    +  CDS            SLC25A36: S2536_HUMAN - Experimental evidence at protein level: Swiss-Prot protein existence level 1. Mitochondrial transporter that imports/exports pyrimidine nucleotides into and from mitochondria. Transports preferentially cytosine and uracil (deoxy)nucleoside mono-, di-, and triphosphates by uniport and antiport mechanism. Also transports guanine but not adenine (deoxy)nucleotides. Is inhibited strongly by pyridoxal 5'-phosphate, 4,7-diphenyl-1,10-phenanthroline, tannic acid, and mercurials (mercury dichloride, Mersalyl acid, p-hydroxymercuribenzoate). Participates in mitochondrial genome maintenanc
   1043..1142    -  protein_bind   attL2: mutant version of attL; recombination site for the Gateway® LR reaction LR Clonase™
   1160..1178    -  promoter       T7 promoter: promoter for bacteriophage T7 RNA polymerase
   1312..2121    +  CDS            KanR: aminoglycoside phosphotransferase; aph(3')-Ia; confers resistance to kanamycin in bacteria or G418 (Geneticin®) in eukaryotes
   2268..2856    +  rep_origin     ori: high-copy-number ColE1/pMB1/pBR322/pUC origin of replication
   3039..3131    +  CDS            lacI (fragment): lac repressor; lacI; The lac repressor binds to the lac operator to inhibit transcription in E. coli. This inhibition can be relieved by adding lactose or isopropyl-β-D-thiogalactopyranoside (IPTG).
   3186..3213    -  terminator     rrnB T2 terminator: transcription terminator T2 from the E. coli rrnB gene
   3345..3388    +  terminator     rrnB T1 terminator: Escherichia coli rrnB; transcription terminator T1 from the E. coli rrnB gene
   3435..3471    -  CDS            lacZα (fragment): LacZα fragment of β-galactosidase; lacZ fragment
>Addgene plasmid #161195 | pDONR221-SLC25A36_STOP | addgene full sequence | sequence record 390327 | Addgene NGS Result
CAAATAATGATTTTATTTTGACTGATAGTGACCTGTTCGTTGCAACACATTGATGAGCAATGCTTTTTTA
TAATGCCAACTTTGTACAAAAAAGCAGGCTCCACCATGTCCCAGAGGGACACACTGGTGCACCTGTTCGC
AGGAGGATGCGGAGGAACCGTGGGAGCCATCCTGACATGTCCACTGGAGGTGGTGAAGACCAGACTGCAG
AGCTCCTCTGTGACACTGTACATCTCCGAGGTGCAGCTGAACACCATGGCCGGCGCCTCCGTGAATAGGG
TGGTGTCTCCAGGACCTCTGCACTGCCTGAAAGTGATCCTGGAGAAGGAGGGACCACGCTCTCTGTTCCG
GGGACTGGGCCCAAACCTGGTGGGAGTGGCACCATCCAGGGCAATCTACTTCGCCGCCTATTCTAACTGT
AAGGAGAAGCTGAATGACGTGTTCGACCCTGATTCTACCCAGGTGCACATGATCAGCGCCGCCATGGCCG
GCTTTACAGCCATCACCGCCACAAACCCAATCTGGCTGATCAAGACCAGGCTGCAGCTGGACGCAAGGAA
TAGGGGAGAGAGGAGAATGGGAGCCTTCGAGTGCGTGCGCAAGGTGTATCAGACAGATGGCCTGAAGGGC
TTTTACCGGGGCATGAGCGCCTCCTATGCCGGCATCAGCGAGACCGTGATCCACTTCGTGATCTACGAGT
CCATCAAGCAGAAGCTGCTGGAGTATAAGACCGCCTCTACAATGGAGAATGACGAGGAGTCTGTGAAGGA
GGCCAGCGATTTTGTGGGAATGATGCTGGCAGCAGCCACCAGCAAGACATGTGCCACCACAATCGCATAC
CCACACGAGGTGGTGCGGACCAGACTGAGGGAGGAGGGCACAAAGTATCGGAGCTTCTTTCAGACCCTGT
CCCTGCTGGTGCAGGAGGAGGGCTACGGCAGCCTGTATAGAGGCCTGACCACACACCTGGTGAGGCAGAT
CCCTAACACCGCCATCATGATGGCCACATACGAGCTGGTGGTGTATCTGCTGAATGGCTAAGACCCAGCT
TTCTTGTACAAAGTTGGCATTATAAGAAAGCATTGCTTATCAATTTGTTGCAACGAACAGGTCACTATCA
GTCAAAATAAAATCATTATTTGCCATCCAGCTGATATCCCCTATAGTGAGTCGTATTACATGGTCATAGC
TGTTTCCTGGCAGCTCTGGCCCGTGTCTCAAAATCTCTGATGTTACATTGCACAAGATAAAAATATATCA
TCATGAACAATAAAACTGTCTGCTTACATAAACAGTAATACAAGGGGTGTTATGAGCCATATTCAACGGG
AAACGTCGAGGCCGCGATTAAATTCCAACATGGATGCTGATTTATATGGGTATAAATGGGCTCGCGATAA
TGTCGGGCAATCAGGTGCGACAATCTATCGCTTGTATGGGAAGCCCGATGCGCCAGAGTTGTTTCTGAAA
CATGGCAAAGGTAGCGTTGCCAATGATGTTACAGATGAGATGGTCAGACTAAACTGGCTGACGGAATTTA
TGCCTCTTCCGACCATCAAGCATTTTATCCGTACTCCTGATGATGCATGGTTACTCACCACTGCGATCCC
CGGAAAAACAGCATTCCAGGTATTAGAAGAATATCCTGATTCAGGTGAAAATATTGTTGATGCGCTGGCA
GTGTTCCTGCGCCGGTTGCATTCGATTCCTGTTTGTAATTGTCCTTTTAACAGCGATCGCGTATTTCGTC
TCGCTCAGGCGCAATCACGAATGAATAACGGTTTGGTTGATGCGAGTGATTTTGATGACGAGCGTAATGG
CTGGCCTGTTGAACAAGTCTGGAAAGAAATGCATAAACTTTTGCCATTCTCACCGGATTCAGTCGTCACT
CATGGTGATTTCTCACTTGATAACCTTATTTTTGACGAGGGGAAATTAATAGGTTGTATTGATGTTGGAC
GAGTCGGAATCGCAGACCGATACCAGGATCTTGCCATCCTATGGAACTGCCTCGGTGAGTTTTCTCCTTC
ATTACAGAAACGGCTTTTTCAAAAATATGGTATTGATAATCCTGATATGAATAAATTGCAGTTTCATTTG
ATGCTCGATGAGTTTTTCTAATCAGAATTGGTTAATTGGTTGTAACACTGGCAGAGCATTACGCTGACTT
GACGGGACGGCGCAAGCTCATGACCAAAATCCCTTAACGTGAGTTACGCGTCGTTCCACTGAGCGTCAGA
CCCCGTAGAAAAGATCAAAGGATCTTCTTGAGATCCTTTTTTTCTGCGCGTAATCTGCTGCTTGCAAACA
AAAAAACCACCGCTACCAGCGGTGGTTTGTTTGCCGGATCAAGAGCTACCAACTCTTTTTCCGAAGGTAA
CTGGCTTCAGCAGAGCGCAGATACCAAATACTGTTCTTCTAGTGTAGCCGTAGTTAGGCCACCACTTCAA
GAACTCTGTAGCACCGCCTACATACCTCGCTCTGCTAATCCTGTTACCAGTGGCTGCTGCCAGTGGCGAT
AAGTCGTGTCTTACCGGGTTGGACTCAAGACGATAGTTACCGGATAAGGCGCAGCGGTCGGGCTGAACGG
GGGGTTCGTGCACACAGCCCAGCTTGGAGCGAACGACCTACACCGAACTGAGATACCTACAGCGTGAGCT
ATGAGAAAGCGCCACGCTTCCCGAAGGGAGAAAGGCGGACAGGTATCCGGTAAGCGGCAGGGTCGGAACA
GGAGAGCGCACGAGGGAGCTTCCAGGGGGAAACGCCTGGTATCTTTATAGTCCTGTCGGGTTTCGCCACC
TCTGACTTGAGCGTCGATTTTTGTGATGCTCGTCAGGGGGGCGGAGCCTATGGAAAAACGCCAGCAACGC
GGCCTTTTTACGGTTCCTGGCCTTTTGCTGGCCTTTTGCTCACATGTTCTTTCCTGCGTTATCCCCTGAT
TCTGTGGATAACCGTATTACCGCCTTTGAGTGAGCTGATACCGCTCGCCGCAGCCGAACGACCGAGCGCA
GCGAGTCAGTGAGCGAGGAAGCGGAAGAGCGCCCAATACGCAAACCGCCTCTCCCCGCGCGTTGGCCGAT
TCATTAATGCAGCTGGCACGACAGGTTTCCCGACTGGAAAGCGGGCAGTGAGCGCAACGCAATTAATACG
CGTACCGCTAGCCAGGAAGAGTTTGTAGAAACGCAAAAAGGCCATCCGTCAGGATGGCCTTCTGCTTAGT
TTGATGCCTGGCAGTTTATGGCGGGCGTCCTGCCCGCCACCCTCCGGGCCGTTGCTTCACAACGTTCAAA
TCCGCTCCCGGCGGATTTGTCCTACTCAGGAGAGCGTTCACCGACAAACAACAGATAAAACGAAAGGCCC
AGTCTTCCGACTGAGCCTTTCGTTTTATTTGATGCCTGGCAGTTCCCTACTCTCGCGTTAACGCTAGCAT
GGATGTTTTCCCAGTCACGACGTTGTAAAACGACGGCCAGTCTTAAGCTCGGGCCC
