>Addgene plasmid #161195 | pDONR221-SLC25A36_STOP | depositor partial sequence | sequence record 312325 | Codon-optimized ORF of SLC25A36
ATGTCCCAGAGGGACACACTGGTGCACCTGTTCGCAGGAGGATGCGGAGGAACCGTGGGAGCCATCCTGA
CATGTCCACTGGAGGTGGTGAAGACCAGACTGCAGAGCTCCTCTGTGACACTGTACATCTCCGAGGTGCA
GCTGAACACCATGGCCGGCGCCTCCGTGAATAGGGTGGTGTCTCCAGGACCTCTGCACTGCCTGAAAGTG
ATCCTGGAGAAGGAGGGACCACGCTCTCTGTTCCGGGGACTGGGCCCAAACCTGGTGGGAGTGGCACCAT
CCAGGGCAATCTACTTCGCCGCCTATTCTAACTGTAAGGAGAAGCTGAATGACGTGTTCGACCCTGATTC
TACCCAGGTGCACATGATCAGCGCCGCCATGGCCGGCTTTACAGCCATCACCGCCACAAACCCAATCTGG
CTGATCAAGACCAGGCTGCAGCTGGACGCAAGGAATAGGGGAGAGAGGAGAATGGGAGCCTTCGAGTGCG
TGCGCAAGGTGTATCAGACAGATGGCCTGAAGGGCTTTTACCGGGGCATGAGCGCCTCCTATGCCGGCAT
CAGCGAGACCGTGATCCACTTCGTGATCTACGAGTCCATCAAGCAGAAGCTGCTGGAGTATAAGACCGCC
TCTACAATGGAGAATGACGAGGAGTCTGTGAAGGAGGCCAGCGATTTTGTGGGAATGATGCTGGCAGCAG
CCACCAGCAAGACATGTGCCACCACAATCGCATACCCACACGAGGTGGTGCGGACCAGACTGAGGGAGGA
GGGCACAAAGTATCGGAGCTTCTTTCAGACCCTGTCCCTGCTGGTGCAGGAGGAGGGCTACGGCAGCCTG
TATAGAGGCCTGACCACACACCTGGTGAGGCAGATCCCTAACACCGCCATCATGATGGCCACATACGAGC
TGGTGGTGTATCTGCTGAATGGCTAA
